Addgene plasmid #203278: A*02:05:01
Purpose: Overexpress HLA allele
Depositing lab: Derin Keskin & Catherine Wu. Depositing organization: Dana-Farber Cancer Institute. Publication: A large peptidome dataset improves HLA class I epitope prediction across most of the human population. Sarkizova S, Klaeger S, Le PM, Li LW, Oliveira G, Keshishian H, Hartigan CR, Zhang W, Braun DA, Ligon KL, Bachireddy P, Zervantonakis IK, Rosenbluth JM, Ouspenskaia T, Law T, Justesen S, Stevens J, Lane WJ, Eisenhaure T, Lan Zhang G, Clauser KR, Hacohen N, Carr SA, Wu CJ, Keskin DB. Nat Biotechnol. 2020 Feb;38(2):199-209. doi: 10.1038/s41587-019-0322-9. Epub 2019 Dec 16. PubMed 31844290.
Backbone
  Vector backbone: pcDNA-3
  Vector type: Mammalian Expression
Growth in bacteria
  Bacterial resistance: Ampicillin, 100 μg/mL
  Growth temperature: 37°C
  Growth strain: NEB Stable
  Copy number: High Copy
Gene/Insert
  Gene/Insert name: A*02:05:01
  Species: H. sapiens (human)
  Entrez Gene: HLA-A (a.k.a. HLAA)
  Cloning method: Restriction Enzyme; 5′ cloning site BamHI (unknown if destroyed); 3′ cloning site EcoRI (unknown if destroyed)
  Sequencing primers: 5′ unknown
Terms and licenses: Academic/Nonprofit Terms; Industry Terms: Not Available to Industry
Depositor comments: Shortname from TIGL: K33
How to cite: A*02:05:01 was a gift from Derin Keskin & Catherine Wu (Addgene plasmid # 203278 ; http://n2t.net/addgene:203278 ; RRID:Addgene_203278)
