[The description below was written by a language model from this plasmid's Addgene catalogue record and pLannotate feature annotations shown in this document.]
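Description:
A*02:05:01 is a mammalian expression plasmid built on the pcDNA-3 backbone that carries the coding sequence of the human HLA class I heavy chain allele HLA-A*02:05:01, with the stated purpose of overexpressing this single allele. The sequenced record is about 6.5 kb. The HLA-A open reading frame, cloned between BamHI and EcoRI sites, sits downstream of the human cytomegalovirus immediate-early enhancer and promoter and is followed by the bovine growth hormone polyadenylation signal, an arrangement that gives strong constitutive transcription in most mammalian cell lines. A T7 promoter lies between the CMV promoter and the insert and can serve for in vitro transcription or as a sequencing priming site. No epitope tag or reporter is annotated on the insert. The automated annotation labels the insert generically as HLA-A and quotes text about a different allele; the allele identity comes from the catalogue entry. The short "HIV-1 LTR" fragment called at the end of the CMV promoter, like the small ble, lacI and extra SV40 promoter fragments, is most likely an annotation artefact or backbone remnant rather than a functional element.

For propagation in E. coli the plasmid has a high-copy ColE1/pUC-type origin and a β-lactamase gene for ampicillin selection, plus an f1 origin for single-stranded DNA production. A second mammalian cassette, in which the SV40 early promoter drives the neomycin phosphotransferase gene with an SV40 poly(A) signal, allows G418 selection of stable transfectants. The associated publication concerns a large HLA class I peptidome dataset for epitope prediction, which is consistent with use of the plasmid to express a defined allele in cells so that its bound peptides can be profiled, although the record itself states only overexpression.
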