Features (pLannotate 1.2.2; 20 found; start..end, strand, type, name):
     28..80      -  misc_feature   bom (fragment): basis of mobility region from pBR322
    235..614     +  enhancer       CMV enhancer: human cytomegalovirus immediate early enhancer
    615..818     +  promoter       CMV promoter: human cytomegalovirus (CMV) immediate early promoter
    814..847     +  LTR            5' LTR (truncated) (fragment): truncated 5' long terminal repeat (LTR) from HIV-1
    863..881     +  promoter       T7 promoter: promoter for bacteriophage T7 RNA polymerase
    935..2029    +  CDS            HLA-A: HLAA_HUMAN - Also known as HLAA. Experimental evidence at protein level: Swiss-Prot protein existence level 1. Allele A*74:01: Presents immunodominant HIV-1 epitopes derived from gag-pol (GQMVHQAISPR, QIYPGIKVR) and rev (RQIHSISER), carrying an aliphatic residue at position 2 and Arg anchor residue at the C-terminus. May contribute to viral load control in chronic HIV-1 infection. From Homo sapiens (Human).
   2109..2333    +  polyA_signal   bGH poly(A) signal: bovine growth hormone polyadenylation signal
   2337..2358    +  promoter       SV40 promoter (fragment): SV40 enhancer and early promoter
   2379..2807    +  rep_origin     f1 ori (sequence partly withheld): f1 bacteriophage origin of replication; arrow indicates direction of (+) strand synthesis
   2821..3150    +  promoter       SV40 promoter: SV40 enhancer and early promoter
   3217..4008    +  CDS            neo: KKA2_KLEPN - Also known as kan, nptII. Experimental evidence at protein level: Swiss-Prot protein existence level 1. Resistance to kanamycin, neomycin, paromomycin, ribostamycin, butirosin and gentamicin B. From Klebsiella pneumoniae.
   4032..4190    +  CDS            ble (fragment): BLE_KLEPN - Experimental evidence at protein level: Swiss-Prot protein existence level 1. Binding protein with a strong affinity to the bleomycin family of antibiotics. Binds to CL990; an antimitotic-antibiotic compound. From Klebsiella pneumoniae.
   4185..4306    +  polyA_signal   SV40 poly(A) signal: SV40 polyadenylation signal
   4379..4395    -  protein_bind   lac operator: The lac repressor binds to the lac operator to inhibit transcription in E. coli. This inhibition can be relieved by adding lactose or isopropyl-β-D-thiogalactopyranoside (IPTG). lac repressor encoded by lacI
   4403..4433    -  promoter       lac promoter: promoter for the E. coli lac operon
   4448..4469    -  protein_bind   CAP binding site: CAP binding activates transcription in the presence of cAMP. E. coli catabolite activator protein
   4482..4574    -  CDS            lacI (fragment): lac repressor; lacI; The lac repressor binds to the lac operator to inhibit transcription in E. coli. This inhibition can be relieved by adding lactose or isopropyl-β-D-thiogalactopyranoside (IPTG).
   4757..5345    -  rep_origin     ori: high-copy-number ColE1/pMB1/pBR322/pUC origin of replication
   5516..6376    -  CDS            AmpR: β-lactamase; bla; confers resistance to ampicillin, carbenicillin, and related antibiotics
   6377..6481    -  promoter       AmpR promoter: bla
>Addgene plasmid #203278 | A*02:05:01 | addgene full sequence | sequence record 399802 | Addgene NGS Result
GACGGATCGGGAGATCTCCCGATCCCCTATGGTGCACTCTCAGTACAATCTGCTCTGATGCCGCATAGTT
AAGCCAGTATCTGCTCCCTGCTTGTGTGTTGGAGGTCGCTGAGTAGTGCGCGAGCAAAATTTAAGCTACA
ACAAGGCAAGGCTTGACCGACAATTGCATGAAGAATCTGCTTAGGGTTAGGCGTTTTGCGCTGCTTCGCG
ATGTACGGGCCAGATATACGCGTTGACATTGATTATTGACTAGTTATTAATAGTAATCAATTACGGGGTC
ATTAGTTCATAGCCCATATATGGAGTTCCGCGTTACATAACTTACGGTAAATGGCCCGCCTGGCTGACCG
CCCAACGACCCCCGCCCATTGACGTCAATAATGACGTATGTTCCCATAGTAACGCCAATAGGGACTTTCC
ATTGACGTCAATGGGTGGAGTATTTACGGTAAACTGCCCACTTGGCAGTACATCAAGTGTATCATATGCC
AAGTACGCCCCCTATTGACGTCAATGACGGTAAATGGCCCGCCTGGCATTATGCCCAGTACATGACCTTA
TGGGACTTTCCTACTTGGCAGTACATCTACGTATTAGTCATCGCTATTACCATGGTGATGCGGTTTTGGC
AGTACATCAATGGGCGTGGATAGCGGTTTGACTCACGGGGATTTCCAAGTCTCCACCCCATTGACGTCAA
TGGGAGTTTGTTTTGGCACCAAAATCAACGGGACTTTCCAAAATGTCGTAACAACTCCGCCCCATTGACG
CAAATGGGCGGTAGGCGTGTACGGTGGGAGGTCTATATAAGCAGAGCTCTCTGGCTAACTAGAGAACCCA
CTGCTTACTGGCTTATCGAAATTAATACGACTCACTATAGGGAGACCCAAGCTGGCTAGCGTTTAAACTT
AAGCTTGGTACCGAGCTCGGATCCATGGCCGTCATGGCGCCCCGAACCCTCGTCCTGCTACTCTCGGGGG
CTCTGGCCCTGACCCAGACCTGGGCGGGCTCTCACTCCATGAGGTATTTCTACACCTCCGTGTCCCGGCC
CGGCCGCGGGGAGCCCCGCTTCATCGCAGTGGGCTACGTGGACGACACGCAGTTCGTGCGGTTCGACAGC
GACGCCGCGAGCCGGAGGATGGAGCCGCGGGCGCCGTGGATAGAGCAGGAGGGTCCGGAGTATTGGGACG
GGGAGACACGGAAAGTGAAGGCCCACTCACAGACTCACCGAGTGGACCTGGGGACCCTGCGCGGCTACTA
CAACCAGAGCGAGGCCGGTTCTCACACCCTCCAGAGGATGTATGGCTGCGACGTGGGGTCGGACTGGCGC
TTCCTGCGCGGGTACCACCAGTACGCCTACGACGGCAAGGATTACATCGCCCTGAAAGAGGACCTGCGCT
CTTGGACCGCGGCGGACATGGCAGCTCAGACCACCAAGCACAAGTGGGAGGCGGCCCATGTGGCGGAGCA
GTGGAGAGCCTACCTGGAGGGCACGTGCGTGGAGTGGCTCCGCAGATACCTGGAGAACGGGAAGGAGACG
CTGCAGCGCACGGACGCCCCCAAAACGCATATGACTCACCACGCTGTCTCTGACCATGAAGCCACCCTGA
GGTGCTGGGCCCTGAGCTTCTACCCTGCGGAGATCACACTGACCTGGCAGCGGGATGGGGAGGACCAGAC
CCAGGACACGGAGCTCGTGGAGACCAGGCCTGCAGGGGATGGAACCTTCCAGAAGTGGGCGGCTGTGGTG
GTGCCTTCTGGACAGGAGCAGAGATACACCTGCCATGTGCAGCATGAGGGTTTGCCCAAGCCCCTCACCC
TGAGATGGGAGCCGTCTTCCCAGCCCACCATCCCCATCGTGGGCATCATTGCTGGCCTGGTTCTCTTTGG
AGCTGTGATCACTGGAGCTGTGGTCGCTGCTGTGATGTGGAGGAGGAAGAGCTCAGATAGAAAAGGAGGG
AGCTACTCTCAGGCTGCAAGCAGTGACAGTGCCCAGGGCTCTGATGTGTCTCTCACAGCTTGTAAAGTGT
GAGAATTCTGCAGATATCCAGCACAGTGGCGGCCGCTCGAGTCTAGAGGGCCCGTTTAAACCCGCTGATC
AGCCTCGACTGTGCCTTCTAGTTGCCAGCCATCTGTTGTTTGCCCCTCCCCCGTGCCTTCCTTGACCCTG
GAAGGTGCCACTCCCACTGTCCTTTCCTAATAAAATGAGGAAATTGCATCGCATTGTCTGAGTAGGTGTC
ATTCTATTCTGGGGGGTGGGGTGGGGCAGGACAGCAAGGGGGAGGATTGGGAAGACAATAGCAGGCATGC
TGGGGATGCGGTGGGCTCTATGGCTTCTGAGGCGGAAAGAACCAGCTGGGGCTCTAGGGGGTATCCCC
[124 nt withheld, positions 2379-2502]
C
[91 nt withheld, positions 2504-2594]
A
[49 nt withheld, positions 2596-2644]
CCTTTGACGTTGGAGTCCACGTTCTTT
[37 nt withheld, positions 2672-2708]
ACCCTATCTCGGTCTATTCTTTTGATTTATAAGGGATTTTGCCGATTTCGGCCTATTGGTTAAAAAATGA
GCTGATTTAACAAAAATTTAACGCGAATTAATTCTGTGGAATGTGTGTCAGTTAGGGTGTGGAAAGTCCC
CAGGCTCCCCAGCAGGCAGAAGTATGCAAAGCATGCATCTCAATTAGTCAGCAACCAGGTGTGGAAAGTC
CCCAGGCTCCCCAGCAGGCAGAAGTATGCAAAGCATGCATCTCAATTAGTCAGCAACCATAGTCCCGCCC
CTAACTCCGCCCATCCCGCCCCTAACTCCGCCCAGTTCCGCCCATTCTCCGCCCCATGGCTGACTAATTT
TTTTTATTTATGCAGAGGCCGAGGCCGCCTCTGCCTCTGAGCTATTCCAGAAGTAGTGAGGAGGCTTTTT
TGGAGGCCTAGGCTTTTGCAAAAAGCTCCCGGGAGCTTGTATATCCATTTTCGGATCTGATCAAGAGACA
GGATGAGGATCGTTTCGCATGATTGAACAAGATGGATTGCACGCAGGTTCTCCGGCCGCTTGGGTGGAGA
GGCTATTCGGCTATGACTGGGCACAACAGACAATCGGCTGCTCTGATGCCGCCGTGTTCCGGCTGTCAGC
GCAGGGGCGCCCGGTTCTTTTTGTCAAGACCGACCTGTCCGGTGCCCTGAATGAACTGCAGGACGAGGCA
GCGCGGCTATCGTGGCTGGCCACGACGGGCGTTCCTTGCGCAGCTGTGCTCGACGTTGTCACTGAAGCGG
GAAGGGACTGGCTGCTATTGGGCGAAGTGCCGGGGCAGGATCTCCTGTCATCTCACCTTGCTCCTGCCGA
GAAAGTATCCATCATGGCTGATGCAATGCGGCGGCTGCATACGCTTGATCCGGCTACCTGCCCATTCGAC
CACCAAGCGAAACATCGCATCGAGCGAGCACGTACTCGGATGGAAGCCGGTCTTGTCGATCAGGATGATC
TGGACGAAGAGCATCAGGGGCTCGCGCCAGCCGAACTGTTCGCCAGGCTCAAGGCGCGCATGCCCGACGG
CGAGGATCTCGTCGTGACCCATGGCGATGCCTGCTTGCCGAATATCATGGTGGAAAATGGCCGCTTTTCT
GGATTCATCGACTGTGGCCGGCTGGGTGTGGCGGACCGCTATCAGGACATAGCGTTGGCTACCCGTGATA
TTGCTGAAGAGCTTGGCGGCGAATGGGCTGACCGCTTCCTCGTGCTTTACGGTATCGCCGCTCCCGATTC
GCAGCGCATCGCCTTCTATCGCCTTCTTGACGAGTTCTTCTGAGCGGGACTCTGGGGTTCGAAATGACCG
ACCAAGCGACGCCCAACCTGCCATCACGAGATTTCGATTCCACCGCCGCCTTCTATGAAAGGTTGGGCTT
CGGAATCGTTTTCCGGGACGCCGGCTGGATGATCCTCCAGCGCGGGGATCTCATGCTGGAGTTCTTCGCC
CACCCCAACTTGTTTATTGCAGCTTATAATGGTTACAAATAAAGCAATAGCATCACAAATTTCACAAATA
AAGCATTTTTTTCACTGCATTCTAGTTGTGGTTTGTCCAAACTCATCAATGTATCTTATCATGTCTGTAT
ACCGTCGACCTCTAGCTAGAGCTTGGCGTAATCATGGTCATAGCTGTTTCCTGTGTGAAATTGTTATCCG
CTCACAATTCCACACAACATACGAGCCGGAAGCATAAAGTGTAAAGCCTGGGGTGCCTAATGAGTGAGCT
AACTCACATTAATTGCGTTGCGCTCACTGCCCGCTTTCCAGTCGGGAAACCTGTCGTGCCAGCTGCATTA
ATGAATCGGCCAACGCGCGGGGAGAGGCGGTTTGCGTATTGGGCGCTCTTCCGCTTCCTCGCTCACTGAC
TCGCTGCGCTCGGTCGTTCGGCTGCGGCGAGCGGTATCAGCTCACTCAAAGGCGGTAATACGGTTATCCA
CAGAATCAGGGGATAACGCAGGAAAGAACATGTGAGCAAAAGGCCAGCAAAAGGCCAGGAACCGTAAAAA
GGCCGCGTTGCTGGCGTTTTTCCATAGGCTCCGCCCCCCTGACGAGCATCACAAAAATCGACGCTCAAGT
CAGAGGTGGCGAAACCCGACAGGACTATAAAGATACCAGGCGTTTCCCCCTGGAAGCTCCCTCGTGCGCT
CTCCTGTTCCGACCCTGCCGCTTACCGGATACCTGTCCGCCTTTCTCCCTTCGGGAAGCGTGGCGCTTTC
TCATAGCTCACGCTGTAGGTATCTCAGTTCGGTGTAGGTCGTTCGCTCCAAGCTGGGCTGTGTGCACGAA
CCCCCCGTTCAGCCCGACCGCTGCGCCTTATCCGGTAACTATCGTCTTGAGTCCAACCCGGTAAGACACG
ACTTATCGCCACTGGCAGCAGCCACTGGTAACAGGATTAGCAGAGCGAGGTATGTAGGCGGTGCTACAGA
GTTCTTGAAGTGGTGGCCTAACTACGGCTACACTAGAAGAACAGTATTTGGTATCTGCGCTCTGCTGAAG
CCAGTTACCTTCGGAAAAAGAGTTGGTAGCTCTTGATCCGGCAAACAAACCACCGCTGGTAGCGGTGGTT
TTTTTGTTTGCAAGCAGCAGATTACGCGCAGAAAAAAAGGATCTCAAGAAGATCCTTTGATCTTTTCTAC
GGGGTCTGACGCTCAGTGGAACGAAAACTCACGTTAAGGGATTTTGGTCATGAGATTATCAAAAAGGATC
TTCACCTAGATCCTTTTAAATTAAAAATGAAGTTTTAAATCAATCTAAAGTATATATGAGTAAACTTGGT
CTGACAGTTACCAATGCTTAATCAGTGAGGCACCTATCTCAGCGATCTGTCTATTTCGTTCATCCATAGT
TGCCTGACTCCCCGTCGTGTAGATAACTACGATACGGGAGGGCTTACCATCTGGCCCCAGTGCTGCAATG
ATACCGCGAGACCCACGCTCACCGGCTCCAGATTTATCAGCAATAAACCAGCCAGCCGGAAGGGCCGAGC
GCAGAAGTGGTCCTGCAACTTTATCCGCCTCCATCCAGTCTATTAATTGTTGCCGGGAAGCTAGAGTAAG
TAGTTCGCCAGTTAATAGTTTGCGCAACGTTGTTGCCATTGCTACAGGCATCGTGGTGTCACGCTCGTCG
TTTGGTATGGCTTCATTCAGCTCCGGTTCCCAACGATCAAGGCGAGTTACATGATCCCCCATGTTGTGCA
AAAAAGCGGTTAGCTCCTTCGGTCCTCCGATCGTTGTCAGAAGTAAGTTGGCCGCAGTGTTATCACTCAT
GGTTATGGCAGCACTGCATAATTCTCTTACTGTCATGCCATCCGTAAGATGCTTTTCTGTGACTGGTGAG
TACTCAACCAAGTCATTCTGAGAATAGTGTATGCGGCGACCGAGTTGCTCTTGCCCGGCGTCAATACGGG
ATAATACCGCGCCACATAGCAGAACTTTAAAAGTGCTCATCATTGGAAAACGTTCTTCGGGGCGAAAACT
CTCAAGGATCTTACCGCTGTTGAGATCCAGTTCGATGTAACCCACTCGTGCACCCAACTGATCTTCAGCA
TCTTTTACTTTCACCAGCGTTTCTGGGTGAGCAAAAACAGGAAGGCAAAATGCCGCAAAAAAGGGAATAA
GGGCGACACGGAAATGTTGAATACTCATACTCTTCCTTTTTCAATATTATTGAAGCATTTATCAGGGTTA
TTGTCTCATGAGCGGATACATATTTGAATGTATTTAGAAAAATAAACAAATAGGGGTTCCGCGCACATTT
CCCCGAAAAGTGCCACCTGACGTC
