>Addgene plasmid #203278 | A*02:05:01 | depositor partial sequence | sequence record 394204 | HLA:HLA00010 A*02:05:01:01 1098 bp (K33)
ATGGCCGTCATGGCGCCCCGAACCCTCGTCCTGCTACTCTCGGGGGCTCTGGCCCTGACCCAGACCTGGG
CGGGCTCTCACTCCATGAGGTATTTCTACACCTCCGTGTCCCGGCCCGGCCGCGGGGAGCCCCGCTTCAT
CGCAGTGGGCTACGTGGACGACACGCAGTTCGTGCGGTTCGACAGCGACGCCGCGAGCCGGAGGATGGAG
CCGCGGGCGCCGTGGATAGAGCAGGAGGGTCCGGAGTATTGGGACGGGGAGACACGGAAAGTGAAGGCCC
ACTCACAGACTCACCGAGTGGACCTGGGGACCCTGCGCGGCTACTACAACCAGAGCGAGGCCGGTTCTCA
CACCCTCCAGAGGATGTATGGCTGCGACGTGGGGTCGGACTGGCGCTTCCTGCGCGGGTACCACCAGTAC
GCCTACGACGGCAAGGATTACATCGCCCTGAAAGAGGACCTGCGCTCTTGGACCGCGGCGGACATGGCAG
CTCAGACCACCAAGCACAAGTGGGAGGCGGCCCATGTGGCGGAGCAGTGGAGAGCCTACCTGGAGGGCAC
GTGCGTGGAGTGGCTCCGCAGATACCTGGAGAACGGGAAGGAGACGCTGCAGCGCACGGACGCCCCCAAA
ACGCATATGACTCACCACGCTGTCTCTGACCATGAAGCCACCCTGAGGTGCTGGGCCCTGAGCTTCTACC
CTGCGGAGATCACACTGACCTGGCAGCGGGATGGGGAGGACCAGACCCAGGACACGGAGCTCGTGGAGAC
CAGGCCTGCAGGGGATGGAACCTTCCAGAAGTGGGCGGCTGTGGTGGTGCCTTCTGGACAGGAGCAGAGA
TACACCTGCCATGTGCAGCATGAGGGTTTGCCCAAGCCCCTCACCCTGAGATGGGAGCCGTCTTCCCAGC
CCACCATCCCCATCGTGGGCATCATTGCTGGCCTGGTTCTCTTTGGAGCTGTGATCACTGGAGCTGTGGT
CGCTGCTGTGATGTGGAGGAGGAAGAGCTCAGATAGAAAAGGAGGGAGCTACTCTCAGGCTGCAAGCAGT
GACAGTGCCCAGGGCTCTGATGTGTCTCTCACAGCTTGTAAAGTGTGA
